Addgene plasmid #119053: pCCLc-MND-B2705-KK10-SABR
Purpose: 3rd gen transfer vector. HLA-B2705 linked to b2-microglobulin and CD28-CD3z signaling domain. Contains the HIV(gag) KK10 epitope "KRWIILGLNK" cloned via BsmBI
Depositing lab: David Baltimore. Depositing organization: California Institute of Technology. Publication: T cell antigen discovery via signaling and antigen-presenting bifunctional receptors. Joglekar AV, Leonard MT, Jeppson JD, Swift M, Li G, Wong S, Peng S, Zaretsky JM, Heath JR, Ribas A, Bethune MT, Baltimore D. Nat Methods. 2019 Feb;16(2):191-198. doi: 10.1038/s41592-018-0304-8. Epub 2019 Jan 28. PubMed 30700902.
Backbone
  Vector backbone: pCCLc-MND
  Backbone manufacturer: Donald B. Kohn's laboratory at UCLA
  Backbone size w/o insert (bp): 6600
  Total vector size (bp): 9000
  Vector type: Mammalian Expression, Lentiviral
  Selectable markers: surface myc-tag
Growth in bacteria
  Bacterial resistance: Ampicillin, 100 μg/mL
  Growth temperature: 37°C
  Growth strain: NEB Stable
  Copy number: High Copy
Gene/Insert
  Gene/Insert name: B2705-KK10-SABR
  Promoter: MND
  Cloning method: Gibson Cloning
  Sequencing primers: 5′ GCTCCCCGAGCTCAATAAAAG; 3′ TGGCTAAGATCTACAGCTGCCTT
Terms and licenses: Academic/Nonprofit Terms; Industry Terms: Not Available to Industry
How to cite: pCCLc-MND-B2705-KK10-SABR was a gift from David Baltimore (Addgene plasmid # 119053 ; http://n2t.net/addgene:119053 ; RRID:Addgene_119053)
