[The description below was written by a language model from this plasmid's Addgene catalogue record and pLannotate feature annotations shown in this document.]
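Description:
pCCLc-MND-B2705-KK10-SABR is a third-generation, self-inactivating HIV-1 lentiviral transfer vector of about 9 kb, built on the pCCLc-MND backbone for expression in mammalian cells. In bacteria it is maintained through a high-copy ColE1/pUC-type origin and an ampicillin resistance gene. The backbone also carries an f1 origin and remnants of a pBluescript-style lac/T3/T7 region. Genomic RNA for packaging is transcribed from a CMV enhancer/promoter fused to a truncated 5' LTR, which makes production Tat-independent. The viral cis elements are the Ψ packaging signal with a partial gag sequence, the RRE for Rev-dependent nuclear export, the cPPT/CTS, and a ΔU3 3' LTR that inactivates LTR promoter activity after integration. An SV40 polyadenylation signal and SV40 origin follow the 3' LTR.

The payload is driven by the internal MND promoter, a modified retroviral LTR-derived promoter; the feature table annotates it as murine leukemia virus LTR fragments. It encodes a signaling and antigen-presenting bifunctional receptor (SABR). This is a single-chain molecule with a growth hormone-derived leader sequence, the HIV gag KK10 epitope (inserted via BsmBI sites), β2-microglobulin, HLA-B*27:05, and the intracellular signaling domains of CD28 and CD3ζ. When a T cell receptor recognises the presented peptide–MHC complex, the receptor signals into the cell that carries it, so productive TCR–antigen pairings can be read out for T cell antigen discovery. The record lists a surface myc tag as the marker for transduced cells, although it is not annotated in the feature table. An Ngfr-like fragment is annotated downstream of the receptor, and the record does not explain its role.
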