Features (pLannotate 1.2.2; 33 found; start..end, strand, type, name):
      1..22      +  protein_bind   CAP binding site: CAP binding activates transcription in the presence of cAMP. E. coli catabolite activator protein
     37..67      +  promoter       lac promoter: promoter for the E. coli lac operon
     75..91      +  protein_bind   lac operator: The lac repressor binds to the lac operator to inhibit transcription in E. coli. This inhibition can be relieved by adding lactose or isopropyl-β-D-thiogalactopyranoside (IPTG). lac repressor encoded by lacI
    136..154     +  promoter       T3 promoter: promoter for bacteriophage T3 RNA polymerase
    255..634     +  enhancer       CMV enhancer: human cytomegalovirus immediate early enhancer
    635..838     +  promoter       CMV promoter: human cytomegalovirus (CMV) immediate early promoter
    853..1033    +  LTR            5' LTR (truncated): truncated 5' long terminal repeat (LTR) from HIV-1
   1080..1205    +  misc_feature   HIV-1 Ψ: packaging signal of human immunodeficiency virus type 1
   1189..1552    +  CDS            HIV-1 gag (fragment): gag protein from human immunodeficiency virus 1; gag
   1698..1931    +  misc_feature   RRE: The Rev response element (RRE) of HIV-1 allows for Rev-dependent mRNA export from the nucleus to the cytoplasm.
   2308..2408    +  CDS            Rev (fragment): human immunodeficiency virus 1 (HIV-1) Rev protein; rev; enhances nuclear export of unspliced and incompletely spliced viral mRNAs
   2409..2427    -  misc_feature   MCS (fragment): pBluescript multiple cloning site
   2457..2574    +  misc_feature   cPPT/CTS: central polypurine tract and central termination sequence of HIV-1
   2622..2722    +  CDS            env (fragment): murine leukemia virus gPr80 envelope polyprotein precursor; env; proteolytically cleaved into gp70SU and p15TM subunits
   2764..2798    +  LTR            3' LTR (ΔU3) (fragment): self-inactivating 3' long terminal repeat (LTR) from Moloney murine leukemia virus
   2827..3150    +  LTR            LTR (fragment): long terminal repeat from Moloney murine leukemia virus
   3177..3254    +  CDS            GH1 (fragment): SOMA_HUMAN - Experimental evidence at protein level: Swiss-Prot protein existence level 1. Plays an important role in growth control. Its major role in stimulating body growth is to stimulate the liver and other tissues to secrete IGF-1. It stimulates both the differentiation and proliferation of myoblasts. It also stimulates amino acid uptake and protein synthesis in muscle and other tissues. From Homo sapiens (Human).
   3327..3626    +  CDS            B2M (fragment) (sequence partly withheld): B2MG_HUMAN - Experimental evidence at protein level: Swiss-Prot protein existence level 1. Component of the class I major histocompatibility complex (MHC). Involved in the presentation of peptide antigens to the immune system. Exogenously applied M.tuberculosis EsxA or EsxA-EsxB (or EsxA expressed in host) binds B2M and decreases its export to the cell surface (total protein levels do not change), probably leading to defects in class I antigen presentation (PubMed:25356553). From Homo sapiens (Human).
   3690..4700    +  CDS            HLA-B (fragment): HLAB_HUMAN - Also known as HLAB. Experimental evidence at protein level: Swiss-Prot protein existence level 1. Allele B*67:01: Displays peptides sharing a common signature motif, namely a Pro residue at position 2 and Leu anchor residue at the C-terminus. From Homo sapiens (Human).
   4701..4823    +  CDS            CD28 (fragment): CD28_HUMAN - Experimental evidence at protein level: Swiss-Prot protein existence level 1. Involved in T-cell activation, the induction of cell proliferation and cytokine production and promotion of T-cell survival. Enhances the production of IL4 and IL10 in T-cells in conjunction with TCR/CD3 ligation and CD40L costimulation (PubMed:8617933). Isoform 3 enhances CD40L-mediated activation of NF-kappa-B and kinases MAPK8 and PAK2 in T-cells (PubMed:15067037). From Homo sapiens (Human).
   4809..5156    +  CDS            CD247 (fragment): CD3Z_HUMAN - Also known as CD3Z, T3Z, TCRZ. Experimental evidence at protein level: Swiss-Prot protein existence level 1. Part of the TCR-CD3 complex present on T-lymphocyte cell surface that plays an essential role in adaptive immune response. When antigen presenting cells (APCs) activate T-cell receptor (TCR), TCR- mediated signals are transmitted across the cell membrane by the CD3 chains CD3D, CD3E, CD3G and CD3Z. All CD3 chains contain immunoreceptor tyrosine-based activation motifs (ITAMs) in their cytoplasmic domain. Upon TCR engagement, these motifs become phosphorylated by Src family
   5367..5621    +  CDS            Ngfr (fragment): TNR16_RAT - Also known as Tnfrsf16. Experimental evidence at protein level: Swiss-Prot protein existence level 1. Low affinity receptor which can bind to NGF, BDNF, NTF3, and NTF4 (PubMed:3027580, PubMed:15131306, PubMed:18596692). Forms a heterodimeric receptor with SORCS2 that binds the precursor forms of NGF, BDNF and NTF3 with high affinity, and has much lower affinity for mature NGF and BDNF (PubMed:24908487, PubMed:22155786). In response to proNGF binding, the heterodimeric receptor with SORCS2 activates a signaling cascade that leads to decreased Rac activity, reorganization of the acti
   5679..5747    +  CDS            nef (fragment): NEF_HV1Z2 - Experimental evidence at protein level: Swiss-Prot protein existence level 1. Extracellular Nef protein targets CD4(+) T-lymphocytes for apoptosis by interacting with CXCR4 surface receptors. From Human immunodeficiency virus type 1 group M subtype D (isolate Z2/CDC-Z34) (HIV-1).
   5749..5982    +  LTR            3' LTR (ΔU3): self-inactivating 3' long terminal repeat (LTR) from HIV-1
   6054..6175    +  polyA_signal   SV40 poly(A) signal: SV40 polyadenylation signal
   6215..6350    +  rep_origin     SV40 ori: SV40 origin of replication
   6371..6389    -  promoter       T7 promoter: promoter for bacteriophage T7 RNA polymerase
   6397..6552    +  CDS            lacZα (fragment): LacZα fragment of β-galactosidase; lacZ fragment
   6557..6985    +  rep_origin     f1 ori (sequence partly withheld): f1 bacteriophage origin of replication; arrow indicates direction of (+) strand synthesis
   7038..7142    +  promoter       AmpR promoter: bla
   7143..8003    +  CDS            AmpR: β-lactamase; bla; confers resistance to ampicillin, carbenicillin, and related antibiotics
   8174..8762    +  rep_origin     ori: high-copy-number ColE1/pMB1/pBR322/pUC origin of replication
   8945..9037    +  CDS            lacI (fragment): lac repressor; lacI; The lac repressor binds to the lac operator to inhibit transcription in E. coli. This inhibition can be relieved by adding lactose or isopropyl-β-D-thiogalactopyranoside (IPTG).
>Addgene plasmid #119053 | pCCLc-MND-B2705-KK10-SABR | addgene full sequence | sequence record 233786 | Addgene NGS Result
TAATGTGAGTTAGCTCACTCATTAGGCACCCCAGGCTTTACACTTTATGCTTCCGGCTCGTATGTTGTGT
GGAATTGTGAGCGGATAACAATTTCACACAGGAAACAGCTATGACCATGATTACGCCAAGCGCGCAATTA
ACCCTCACTAAAGGGAACAAAAGCTGGAGCTGCAAGCTTGGCCATTGCATACGTTGTATCCATATCATAA
TATGTACATTTATATTGGCTCATGTCCAACATTACCGCCATGTTGACATTGATTATTGACTAGTTATTAA
TAGTAATCAATTACGGGGTCATTAGTTCATAGCCCATATATGGAGTTCCGCGTTACATAACTTACGGTAA
ATGGCCCGCCTGGCTGACCGCCCAACGACCCCCGCCCATTGACGTCAATAATGACGTATGTTCCCATAGT
AACGCCAATAGGGACTTTCCATTGACGTCAATGGGTGGAGTATTTACGGTAAACTGCCCACTTGGCAGTA
CATCAAGTGTATCATATGCCAAGTACGCCCCCTATTGACGTCAATGACGGTAAATGGCCCGCCTGGCATT
ATGCCCAGTACATGACCTTATGGGACTTTCCTACTTGGCAGTACATCTACGTATTAGTCATCGCTATTAC
CATGGTGATGCGGTTTTGGCAGTACATCAATGGGCGTGGATAGCGGTTTGACTCACGGGGATTTCCAAGT
CTCCACCCCATTGACGTCAATGGGAGTTTGTTTTGGCACCAAAATCAACGGGACTTTCCAAAATGTCGTA
ACAACTCCGCCCCATTGACGCAAATGGGCGGTAGGCGTGTACGGTGGGAGGTCTATATAAGCAGAGCTCG
TTTAGTGAACCGGGGTCTCTCTGGTTAGACCAGATCTGAGCCTGGGAGCTCTCTGGCTAACTAGGGAACC
CACTGCTTAAGCCTCAATAAAGCTTGCCTTGAGTGCTTCAAGTAGTGTGTGCCCGTCTGTTGTGTGACTC
TGGTAACTAGAGATCCCTCAGACCCTTTTAGTCAGTGTGGAAAATCTCTAGCAGTGGCGCCCGAACAGGG
ACTTGAAAGCGAAAGGGAAACCAGAGGAGCTCTCTCGACGCAGGACTCGGCTTGCTGAAGCGCGCACGGC
AAGAGGCGAGGGGCGGCGACTGGTGAGTACGCCAAAAATTTTGACTAGCGGAGGCTAGAAGGAGAGAGAT
GGGTGCGAGAGCGTCAGTATTAAGCGGGGGAGAATTAGATCGCGATGGGAAAAAATTCGGTTAAGGCCAG
GGGGAAAGAAAAAATATAAATTAAAACATATAGTATGGGCAAGCAGGGAGCTAGAACGATTCGCAGTTAA
TCCTGGCCTGTTAGAAACATCAGAAGGCTGTAGACAAATACTGGGACAGCTACAACCATCCCTTCAGACA
GGATCAGAAGAACTTAGATCATTATATAATACAGTAGCAACCCTCTATTGTGTGCATCAAAGGATAGAGA
TAAAAGACACCAAGGAAGCTTTAGACAAGATAGAGGAAGAGCAAAACAAAAGTAAGACCACCGCACAGCA
AGCGGCCGCTGATCTTCAGACCTGGAGGAGGAGATATGAGGGACAATTGGAGAAGTGAATTATATAAATA
TAAAGTAGTAAAAATTGAACCATTAGGAGTAGCACCCACCAAGGCAAAGAGAAGAGTGGTGCAGAGAGAA
AAAAGAGCAGTGGGAATAGGAGCTTTGTTCCTTGGGTTCTTGGGAGCAGCAGGAAGCACTATGGGCGCAG
CGTCAATGACGCTGACGGTACAGGCCAGACAATTATTGTCTGGTATAGTGCAGCAGCAGAACAATTTGCT
GAGGGCTATTGAGGCGCAACAGCATCTGTTGCAACTCACAGTCTGGGGCATCAAGCAGCTCCAGGCAAGA
ATCCTGGCTGTGGAAAGATACCTAAAGGATCAACAGCTCCTGGGGATTTGGGGTTGCTCTGGAAAACTCA
TTTGCACCACTGCTGTGCCTTGGAATGCTAGTTGGAGTAATAAATCTCTGGAACAGATTTGGAATCACAC
GACCTGGATGGAGTGGGACAGAGAAATTAACAATTACACAAGCTTAATACACTCCTTAATTGAAGAATCG
CAAAACCAGCAAGAAAAGAATGAACAAGAATTATTGGAATTAGATAAATGGGCAAGTTTGTGGAATTGGT
TTAACATAACAAATTGGCTGTGGTATATAAAATTATTCATAATGATAGTAGGAGGCTTGGTAGGTTTAAG
AATAGTTTTTGCTGTACTTTCTATAGTGAATAGAGTTAGGCAGGGATATTCACCATTATCGTTTCAGACC
CACCTCCCAACCCCGAGGGGACCCGACAGGCCCGAAGGAATAGAAGAAGAAGGTGGAGAGAGAGACAGAG
ACAGATCCATTCGATTAGTGAACGGATCTCGACGGTATCGATAAGCTAATTCACAAATGGCAGTATTCAT
CCACAATTTTAAAAGAAAAGGGGGGATTGGGGGGTACAGTGCAGGGGAAAGAATAGTAGACATAATAGCA
ACAGACATACAAACTAAAGAATTACAAAAACAAATTACAAAAATTCAAAATTTTCGGGTTTATTACAGGG
ACAGCAGAGATCCAGTTTGGGAATTAGCTTGATCGATTAGTCCAATTTGTTAAAGACAGGATATCAGTGG
TCCAGGCTCTAGTTTTGACTCAACAATATCACCAGCTGAAGCCTATAGAGTACGAGCCATAGATAGAATA
AAAGATTTTATTTAGTCTCCAGAAAAAGGGGGGAATGAAAGACCCCACCTGTAGGTTTGGCAAGCTAGGA
TCAAGGTTAGGAACAGAGAGACAGCAGAATATGGGCCAAACAGGATATCTGTGGTAAGCAGTTCCTGCCC
CGGCTCAGGGCCAAGAACAGTTGGAACAGCAGAATATGGGCCAAACAGGATATCTGTGGTAAGCAGTTCC
TGCCCCGGCTCAGGGCCAAGAACAGATGGTCCCCAGATGCGGTCCCGCCCTCAGCAGTTTCTAGAGAACC
ATCAGATGTTTCCAGGGTGCCCCAAGGACCTGAAATGACCCTGTGCCTTATTTGAACTAACCAATCAGTT
CGCTTCTCGCTTCTGTTCGCGCGCTTCTGCTCCCCGAGCTCAATAAAAGAGCCCACAACCCCTCACTCGG
CGCGATCTAGATCTCGAATCGAATTCATGGCGACGGGTTCAAGAACTTCCCTACTTCTTGCATTTGGCCT
GCTTTGTTTGCCGTGGTTACAGGAGGGCTCGGCAAAGAGGTGGATCATCCTGGGCCTGAACAAGGGATGC
GGAGGGTCCGGCGGGGGAGGTAGCGGTGGTGGAGGAAGC
[297 nt withheld, positions 3330-3626]
GGAGGTGGTGGCAGCGGTGGAGGGGGCTCCGGCGGTGGGGGATCCGGCGGCGGCGGAAGCGGCTCCCACT
CCATGAGGTATTTCCACACCTCCGTGTCCCGGCCCGGCCGCGGGGAGCCCCGCTTCATCACCGTGGGCTA
CGTGGACGACACGCTGTTCGTGAGGTTCGACAGCGACGCCGCGAGTCCGAGAGAGGAGCCGCGGGCGCCG
TGGATAGAGCAGGAGGGGCCGGAGTATTGGGACCGGGAGACACAGATCTGCAAGGCCAAGGCACAGACTG
ACCGAGAGGACCTGCGGACCCTGCTCCGCTGCTACAACCAGAGCGAGGCCGGGTCTCACACCCTCCAGAA
TATGTATGGCTGCGACGTGGGGCCGGACGGGCGCCTCCTCCGCGGGTACCACCAGGACGCCTACGACGGC
AAGGATTACATCGCCCTGAACGAGGACCTGAGCTCCTGGACCGCCGCGGACACGGCGGCTCAGATCACCC
AGCGCAAGTGGGAGGCGGCCCGTGTGGCGGAGCAGCTGAGAGCCTACCTGGAGGGCGAGTGCGTGGAGTG
GCTCCGCAGATACCTGGAGAACGGGAAAGAAACACTGCAGCGCGCGGACCCCCCAAAGACACACGTGACC
CACCACCCCATCTCTGACCATGAGGCCACCCTGAGGTGCTGGGCCCTGGGCTTCTACCCTGCGGAGATCA
CACTGACCTGGCAGCGGGATGGCGAGGACCAAACTCAGGACACTGAGCTTGTGGAGACCAGACCAGCAGG
AGATAGAACCTTCCAGAAGTGGGCAGCTGTGGTGGTGCCTTCTGGAGAAGAGCAGAGATACACATGCCAT
GTACAGCATGAGGGGCTGCCGAAGCCCCTCACCCTGAGATGGGAGCCGTCTTCCCAGTCCACCGTCCCCA
TCGTGGGCATTGTTGCTGGCCTGGCTGTCCTAGCAGTTGTGGTCATCGGAGCTGTGGTCGCTGCTGTGAT
GTGTAGGAGGAAGAGCTCAGGTGGAAAAGGAGGGAGCTACTCTCAGGCTGCGTGCAGCGACAGTGCCCAG
GGCTCTGATGTGTCTCTCACAGCTCGGAGCAAGAGGTCTCGCGGTGGGCATTCCGACTACATGAACATGA
CCCCTAGAAGGCCTGGCCCAACCAGAAAGCACTACCAGCCATACGCCCCTCCCAGAGATTTCGCCGCTTA
TCGAAGCGTGAAGTTCTCCCGAAGCGCAGATGCCCCAGCCTATCAGCAGGGACAGAATCAGCTGTACAAC
GAGCTGAACCTGGGAAGACGGGAGGAATACGATGTGCTGGACAAAAGGCGGGGCAGAGATCCTGAGATGG
GCGGCAAACCAAGACGGAAGAACCCCCAGGAAGGTCTGTATAATGAGCTGCAGAAAGACAAGATGGCTGA
GGCCTACTCAGAAATCGGGATGAAGGGCGAAAGAAGGAGAGGAAAAGGCCACGACGGACTGTACCAGGGG
CTGAGTACAGCAACAAAAGACACCTATGACGCTCTGCACATGCAGGCTCTGCCACCAAGAAGGGCAAAAC
GTTCGGGTTCGGGTGCGCCAGTAAAGCAGACATTAAACTTTGATTTGCTGAAACTTGCAGGTGATGTAGA
GTCAAATCCAGGTCCAGGGGCAGGTGCCACCGGCCGCGCCATGGACGGGCCGCGCCTGCTGCTGTTGCTG
CTTCTGGGGGTGTCCCTTGGAGGTGCCAAGGAGCAGAAGCTGATCAGCGAGGAGGACCTGGAGATCCCTG
GCCGTTGGATTACACGGTCCACACCCCCAGAGGGCTCGGACAGCACAGCCCCCAGCACCCAGGAGCCTGA
GGCACCTCCAGAACAAGACCTCATAGCCAGCACGGTGGCAGGTGTGGTGACCACAGTGATGGGCAGCTCC
CAGCCCGTGGTGACCCGAGGCACCACCGACAACCTCATCCCTGTCTATTGCTCCATCCTGGCTGCTGTGG
TTGTGGGTCTTGTGGCCTACATAGCCTTCAAGAGGTGAGAATTCGTTAACCTCGAGGGATCCCCCGGGGT
CGACTGATCAAATTCGAGCTCGGTACCTTTAAGACCAATGACTTACAAGGCAGCTGTAGATCTTAGCCAC
TTTTTAAAAGAAAAGGGGGGACTGGAAGGGCTAATTCACTCCCAACGAAGACAAGATCTGCTTTTTGCTT
GTACTGGGTCTCTCTGGTTAGACCAGATCTGAGCCTGGGAGCTCTCTGGCTAACTAGGGAACCCACTGCT
TAAGCCTCAATAAAGCTTGCCTTGAGTGCTTCAAGTAGTGTGTGCCCGTCTGTTGTGTGACTCTGGTAAC
TAGAGATCCCTCAGACCCTTTTAGTCAGTGTGGAAAATCTCTAGCAGTAGTAGTTCATGTCATCTTATTA
TTCAGTATTTATAACTTGCAAAGAAATGAATATCAGAGAGTGAGAGGAACTTGTTTATTGCAGCTTATAA
TGGTTACAAATAAAGCAATAGCATCACAAATTTCACAAATAAAGCATTTTTTTCACTGCATTCTAGTTGT
GGTTTGTCCAAACTCATCAATGTATCTTATCATGTCTGGCTCTAGCTATCCCGCCCCTAACTCCGCCCAT
CCCGCCCCTAACTCCGCCCAGTTCCGCCCATTCTCCGCCCCATGGCTGACTAATTTTTTTTATTTATGCA
GAGGCCGAGGCCGCCTCGGCCTCTGAGCTATTCCAGAAGTAGTGAGGAGGCTTTTTTGGAGGCCTAGGGA
CGTACCCAATTCGCCCTATAGTGAGTCGTATTACGCGCGCTCACTGGCCGTCGTTTTACAACGTCGTGAC
TGGGAAAACCCTGGCGTTACCCAACTTAATCGCCTTGCAGCACATCCCCCTTTCGCCAGCTGGCGTAATA
GCGAAGAGGCCCGCACCGATCGCCCTTCCCAACAGTTGCGCAGCCTGAATGGCGAATGGG
[124 nt withheld, positions 6557-6680]
C
[91 nt withheld, positions 6682-6772]
A
[49 nt withheld, positions 6774-6822]
CCTTTGACGTTGGAGTCCACGTTCTTT
[37 nt withheld, positions 6850-6886]
ACCCTATCTCGGTCTATTCTTTTGATTTATAAGGGATTTTGCCGATTTCGGCCTATTGGTTAAAAAATGA
GCTGATTTAACAAAAATTTAACGCGAATTTTAACAAAATATTAACGCTTACAATTTAGGTGGCACTTTTC
GGGGAAATGTGCGCGGAACCCCTATTTGTTTATTTTTCTAAATACATTCAAATATGTATCCGCTCATGAG
ACAATAACCCTGATAAATGCTTCAATAATATTGAAAAAGGAAGAGTATGAGTATTCAACATTTCCGTGTC
GCCCTTATTCCCTTTTTTGCGGCATTTTGCCTTCCTGTTTTTGCTCACCCAGAAACGCTGGTGAAAGTAA
AAGATGCTGAAGATCAGTTGGGTGCACGAGTGGGTTACATCGAACTGGATCTCAACAGCGGTAAGATCCT
TGAGAGTTTTCGCCCCGAAGAACGTTTTCCAATGATGAGCACTTTTAAAGTTCTGCTATGTGGCGCGGTA
TTATCCCGTATTGACGCCGGGCAAGAGCAACTCGGTCGCCGCATACACTATTCTCAGAATGACTTGGTTG
AGTACTCACCAGTCACAGAAAAGCATCTTACGGATGGCATGACAGTAAGAGAATTATGCAGTGCTGCCAT
AACCATGAGTGATAACACTGCGGCCAACTTACTTCTGACAACGATCGGAGGACCGAAGGAGCTAACCGCT
TTTTTGCACAACATGGGGGATCATGTAACTCGCCTTGATCGTTGGGAACCGGAGCTGAATGAAGCCATAC
CAAACGACGAGCGTGACACCACGATGCCTGTAGCAATGGCAACAACGTTGCGCAAACTATTAACTGGCGA
ACTACTTACTCTAGCTTCCCGGCAACAATTAATAGACTGGATGGAGGCGGATAAAGTTGCAGGACCACTT
CTGCGCTCGGCCCTTCCGGCTGGCTGGTTTATTGCTGATAAATCTGGAGCCGGTGAGCGTGGGTCTCGCG
GTATCATTGCAGCACTGGGGCCAGATGGTAAGCCCTCCCGTATCGTAGTTATCTACACGACGGGGAGTCA
GGCAACTATGGATGAACGAAATAGACAGATCGCTGAGATAGGTGCCTCACTGATTAAGCATTGGTAACTG
TCAGACCAAGTTTACTCATATATACTTTAGATTGATTTAAAACTTCATTTTTAATTTAAAAGGATCTAGG
TGAAGATCCTTTTTGATAATCTCATGACCAAAATCCCTTAACGTGAGTTTTCGTTCCACTGAGCGTCAGA
CCCCGTAGAAAAGATCAAAGGATCTTCTTGAGATCCTTTTTTTCTGCGCGTAATCTGCTGCTTGCAAACA
AAAAAACCACCGCTACCAGCGGTGGTTTGTTTGCCGGATCAAGAGCTACCAACTCTTTTTCCGAAGGTAA
CTGGCTTCAGCAGAGCGCAGATACCAAATACTGTTCTTCTAGTGTAGCCGTAGTTAGGCCACCACTTCAA
GAACTCTGTAGCACCGCCTACATACCTCGCTCTGCTAATCCTGTTACCAGTGGCTGCTGCCAGTGGCGAT
AAGTCGTGTCTTACCGGGTTGGACTCAAGACGATAGTTACCGGATAAGGCGCAGCGGTCGGGCTGAACGG
GGGGTTCGTGCACACAGCCCAGCTTGGAGCGAACGACCTACACCGAACTGAGATACCTACAGCGTGAGCT
ATGAGAAAGCGCCACGCTTCCCGAAGGGAGAAAGGCGGACAGGTATCCGGTAAGCGGCAGGGTCGGAACA
GGAGAGCGCACGAGGGAGCTTCCAGGGGGAAACGCCTGGTATCTTTATAGTCCTGTCGGGTTTCGCCACC
TCTGACTTGAGCGTCGATTTTTGTGATGCTCGTCAGGGGGGCGGAGCCTATGGAAAAACGCCAGCAACGC
GGCCTTTTTACGGTTCCTGGCCTTTTGCTGGCCTTTTGCTCACATGTTCTTTCCTGCGTTATCCCCTGAT
TCTGTGGATAACCGTATTACCGCCTTTGAGTGAGCTGATACCGCTCGCCGCAGCCGAACGACCGAGCGCA
GCGAGTCAGTGAGCGAGGAAGCGGAAGAGCGCCCAATACGCAAACCGCCTCTCCCCGCGCGTTGGCCGAT
TCATTAATGCAGCTGGCACGACAGGTTTCCCGACTGGAAAGCGGGCAGTGAGCGCAACGCAAT
